>Addgene plasmid #100801 | pCAG-N2cN | depositor full sequence | sequence record 189511 | pCAG-N2cN sequence 6148 bps
GTCGACATTGATTATTGACTAGTTATTAATAGTAATCAATTACGGGGTCATTAGTTCATAGCCCATATAT
GGAGTTCCGCGTTACATAACTTACGGTAAATGGCCCGCCTGGCTGACCGCCCAACGACCCCCGCCCATTG
ACGTCAATAATGACGTATGTTCCCATAGTAACGCCAATAGGGACTTTCCATTGACGTCAATGGGTGGACT
ATTTACGGTAAACTGCCCACTTGGCAGTACATCAAGTGTATCATATGCCAAGTACGCCCCCTATTGACGT
CAATGACGGTAAATGGCCCGCCTGGCATTATGCCCAGTACATGACCTTATGGGACTTTCCTACTTGGCAG
TACATCTACGTATTAGTCATCGCTATTACCATGGGTCGAGGTGAGCCCCACGTTCTGCTTCACTCTCCCC
ATCTCCCCCCCCTCCCCACCCCCAATTTTGTATTTATTTATTTTTTAATTATTTTGTGCAGCGATGGGGG
CGGGGGGGGGGGGGGCGCGCGCCAGGCGGGGCGGGGCGGGGCGAGGGGCGGGGCGGGGCGAGGCGGAGAG
GTGCGGCGGCAGCCAATCAGAGCGGCGCGCTCCGAAAGTTTCCTTTTATGGCGAGGCGGCGGCGGCGGCG
GCCCTATAAAAAGCGAAGCGCGCGGCGGGCGGGAGTCGCTGCGTTGCCTTCGCCCCGTGCCCCGCTCCGC
GCCGCCTCGCGCCGCCCGCCCCGGCTCTGACTGACCGCGTTACTCCCACAGGTGAGCGGGCGGGACGGCC
CTTCTCCTCCGGGCTGTAATTAGCGCTTGGTTTAATGACGGCTCGTTTCTTTTCTGTGGCTGCGTGAAAG
CCTTAAAGGGCTCCGGGAGGGCCCTTTGTGCGGGGGGGAGCGGCTCGGGGGGTGCGTGCGTGTGTGTGTG
CGTGGGGAGCGCCGCGTGCGGCCCGCGCTGCCCGGCGGCTGTGAGCGCTGCGGGCGCGGCGCGGGGCTTT
GTGCGCTCCGCGTGTGCGCGAGGGGAGCGCGGCCGGGGGCGGTGCCCCGCGGTGCGGGGGGGCTGCGAGG
GGAACAAAGGCTGCGTGCGGGGTGTGTGCGTGGGGGGGTGAGCAGGGGGTGTGGGCGCGGCGGTCGGGCT
GTAACCCCCCCCTGCACCCCCCTCCCCGAGTTGCTGAGCACGGCCCGGCTTCGGGTGCGGGGCTCCGTGC
GGGGCGTGGCGCGGGGCTCGCCGTGCCGGGCGGGGGGTGGCGGCAGGTGGGGGTGCCGGGCGGGGCGGGG
CCGCCTCGGGCCGGGGAGGGCTCGGGGGAGGGGCGCGGCGGCCCCGGAGCGCCGGCGGCTGTCGAGGCGC
GGCGAGCCGCAGCCATTGCCTTTTATGGTAATCGTGCGAGAGGGCGCAGGGACTTCCTTTGTCCCAAATC
TGGCGGAGCCGAAATCTGGGAGGCGCCGCCGCACCCCCTCTAGCGGGCGCGGGCGAAGCGGTGCGGCGCC
GGCAGGAAGGAAATGGGCGGGGAGGGCCTTCGTGCGTCGCCGCGCCGCCGTCCCCTTCTCCATCTCCAGC
CTCGGGGCTGCCGCAGGGGGACGGCTGCCTTCGGGGGGGACGGGGCAGGGCGGGGTTCGGCTTCTGGCGT
GTGACCGGCGGCTCTAGAGCCTCTGCTAACCATGTTCATGCCTTCTTCTTTTTCCTACAGCTCCTGGGCA
ACGTGCTGGTTATTGTGCTGTCTCATCATTTTGGCAAAGAATTCGCCGCCACCATGGATGCCGACAAGAT
TGTGTTCAAAGTCAATAATCAGGTGGTCTCTTTGAAGCCTGAGATTATCGTGGATCAATATGAGTACAAG
TACCCTGCCATCAAGGATTTGAAAAAGCCTTGTATCACCCTAGGGAAAGCCCCCGACTTGAACAAAGCAT
ACAAATCAGTTTTATCAGGCATGAATGCCGCCAAACTTGATCCGGATGATGTATGCTCCTACTTGGCAGC
AGCAATGCAGTTCTTTGAGGGGACATGTCCGGAAGACTGGACCAGCTATGGAATCCTGATTGCACGAAAA
GGAGATAGGATCACCCCAAACTCTCTAGTGGAGATAAAGCGTACTGATGTAGAAGGGAATTGGGCTCTGA
CAGGAGGCATGGAATTGACAAGGGACCCCACTGTCTCTGAACATGCATCTTTAGTCGGTCTTCTCCTGAG
TCTGTACAGGTTGAGCAAAATATCAGGACAGAACACTGGTAACTATAAGACAAACATTGCAGATAGGATA
GAGCAGATTTTCGAGACAGCACCTTTTGTTAAGATCGTGGAACACCATACCCTAATGACAACTCACAAGA
TGTGTGCTAATTGGAGTACTATACCGAACTTCAGATTTTTGGCCGGAACCTACGACATGTTTTTCTCACG
GATTGAGCATCTATATTCGGCAATCAGAGTGGGCACAGTCGTCACCGCTTATGAAGACTGCTCAGGACTG
GTATCGTTTACAGGGTTCATAAAGCAGATCAATCTCACCGCAAGGGAAGCAATACTATATTTCTTCCACA
AGAACTTTGAGGAAGAGATAAGAAGAATGTTCGAGCCAGGGCAAGAGACAGCTGTTCCTCACTCTTATTT
CATCCACTTCCGTTCACTAGGCTTGAGTGGGAAGTCTCCTTATTCATCGAATGCTGTCGGTCATGTGTTC
AATCTCATTCACTTTGTTGGATGCTACATGGGTCAAGTCAGATCTCTAAATGCGACGGTTATTGCTGCAT
GTGCCCCTCATGAGATGTCTGTTCTAGGGGGCTATTTGGGAGAGGAATTCTTCGGAAAAGGGACATTTGA
AAGAAGGTTCTTCAGAGACGAGAAAGAACTTCAAGAATATGAGGCGGCTGAACTAACAAAGTCCGACGTG
GCACTGGCAGATGACGGAACCGTCAACTCTGATGACGAGGACTATTTCTCTGGTGAAACCAGAAGTCCAG
AAGCTGTCTATACTCGAATCATGATGAATGGAGGTCGACTGAAGAGATCTCATATACGGAGATATGTCTC
AGTCAGTTCCAATCATCAAGCCCGTCCAAACTCATTCGCCGAATTTTTAAACAAGACGTATTCGAATGAC
TCATAAGCGGCCGCACTCCTCAGGTGCAGGCTGCCTATCAGAAGGTGGTGGCTGGTGTGGCCAATGCCCT
GGCTCACAAATACCACTGAGATCTTTTTCCCTCTGCCAAAAATTATGGGGACATCATGAAGCCCCTTGAG
CATCTGACTTCTGGCTAATAAAGGAAATTTATTTTCATTGCAATAGTGTGTTGGAATTTTTTGTGTCTCT
CACTCGGAAGGACATATGGGAGGGCAAATCATTTAAAACATCAGAATGAGTATTTGGTTTAGAGTTTGGC
AACATATGCCATATGCTGGCTGCCATGAACAAAGGTGGCTATAAAGAGGTCATCAGTATATGAAACAGCC
CCCTGCTGTCCATTCCTTATTCCATAGAAAAGCCTTGACTTGAGGTTAGATTTTTTTTATATTTTGTTTT
GTGTTATTTTTTTCTTTAACATCCCTAAAATTTTCCTTACATGTTTTACTAGCCAGATTTTTCCTCCTCT
CCTGACTACTCCCAGTCATAGCTGTCCCTCTTCTCTTATGAAGATCCCTCGACCTGCAGCCCAAGCTTGG
CGTAATCATGGTCATAGCTGTTTCCTGTGTGAAATTGTTATCCGCTCACAATTCCACACAACATACGAGC
CGGAAGCATAAAGTGTAAAGCCTGGGGTGCCTAATGAGTGAGCTAACTCACATTAATTGCGTTGCGCTCA
CTGCCCGCTTTCCAGTCGGGAAACCTGTCGTGCCAGCGGATCCGCATCTCAATTAGTCAGCAACCATAGT
CCCGCCCCTAACTCCGCCCATCCCGCCCCTAACTCCGCCCAGTTCCGCCCATTCTCCGCCCCATGGCTGA
CTAATTTTTTTTATTTATGCAGAGGCCGAGGCCGCCTCGGCCTCTGAGCTATTCCAGAAGTAGTGAGGAG
GCTTTTTTGGAGGCCTAGGCTTTTGCAAAAAGCTAACTTGTTTATTGCAGCTTATAATGGTTACAAATAA
AGCAATAGCATCACAAATTTCACAAATAAAGCATTTTTTTCACTGCATTCTAGTTGTGGTTTGTCCAAAC
TCATCAATGTATCTTATCATGTCTGGATCCGCTGCATTAATGAATCGGCCAACGCGCGGGGAGAGGCGGT
TTGCGTATTGGGCGCTCTTCCGCTTCCTCGCTCACTGACTCGCTGCGCTCGGTCGTTCGGCTGCGGCGAG
CGGTATCAGCTCACTCAAAGGCGGTAATACGGTTATCCACAGAATCAGGGGATAACGCAGGAAAGAACAT
GTGAGCAAAAGGCCAGCAAAAGGCCAGGAACCGTAAAAAGGCCGCGTTGCTGGCGTTTTTCCATAGGCTC
CGCCCCCCTGACGAGCATCACAAAAATCGACGCTCAAGTCAGAGGTGGCGAAACCCGACAGGACTATAAA
GATACCAGGCGTTTCCCCCTGGAAGCTCCCTCGTGCGCTCTCCTGTTCCGACCCTGCCGCTTACCGGATA
CCTGTCCGCCTTTCTCCCTTCGGGAAGCGTGGCGCTTTCTCAATGCTCACGCTGTAGGTATCTCAGTTCG
GTGTAGGTCGTTCGCTCCAAGCTGGGCTGTGTGCACGAACCCCCCGTTCAGCCCGACCGCTGCGCCTTAT
CCGGTAACTATCGTCTTGAGTCCAACCCGGTAAGACACGACTTATCGCCACTGGCAGCAGCCACTGGTAA
CAGGATTAGCAGAGCGAGGTATGTAGGCGGTGCTACAGAGTTCTTGAAGTGGTGGCCTAACTACGGCTAC
ACTAGAAGGACAGTATTTGGTATCTGCGCTCTGCTGAAGCCAGTTACCTTCGGAAAAAGAGTTGGTAGCT
CTTGATCCGGCAAACAAACCACCGCTGGTAGCGGTGGTTTTTTTGTTTGCAAGCAGCAGATTACGCGCAG
AAAAAAAGGATCTCAAGAAGATCCTTTGATCTTTTCTACGGGGTCTGACGCTCAGTGGAACGAAAACTCA
CGTTAAGGGATTTTGGTCATGAGATTATCAAAAAGGATCTTCACCTAGATCCTTTTAAATTAAAAATGAA
GTTTTAAATCAATCTAAAGTATATATGAGTAAACTTGGTCTGACAGTTACCAATGCTTAATCAGTGAGGC
ACCTATCTCAGCGATCTGTCTATTTCGTTCATCCATAGTTGCCTGACTCCCCGTCGTGTAGATAACTACG
ATACGGGAGGGCTTACCATCTGGCCCCAGTGCTGCAATGATACCGCGAGACCCACGCTCACCGGCTCCAG
ATTTATCAGCAATAAACCAGCCAGCCGGAAGGGCCGAGCGCAGAAGTGGTCCTGCAACTTTATCCGCCTC
CATCCAGTCTATTAATTGTTGCCGGGAAGCTAGAGTAAGTAGTTCGCCAGTTAATAGTTTGCGCAACGTT
GTTGCCATTGCTACAGGCATCGTGGTGTCACGCTCGTCGTTTGGTATGGCTTCATTCAGCTCCGGTTCCC
AACGATCAAGGCGAGTTACATGATCCCCCATGTTGTGCAAAAAAGCGGTTAGCTCCTTCGGTCCTCCGAT
CGTTGTCAGAAGTAAGTTGGCCGCAGTGTTATCACTCATGGTTATGGCAGCACTGCATAATTCTCTTACT
GTCATGCCATCCGTAAGATGCTTTTCTGTGACTGGTGAGTACTCAACCAAGTCATTCTGAGAATAGTGTA
TGCGGCGACCGAGTTGCTCTTGCCCGGCGTCAATACGGGATAATACCGCGCCACATAGCAGAACTTTAAA
AGTGCTCATCATTGGAAAACGTTCTTCGGGGCGAAAACTCTCAAGGATCTTACCGCTGTTGAGATCCAGT
TCGATGTAACCCACTCGTGCACCCAACTGATCTTCAGCATCTTTTACTTTCACCAGCGTTTCTGGGTGAG
CAAAAACAGGAAGGCAAAATGCCGCAAAAAAGGGAATAAGGGCGACACGGAAATGTTGAATACTCATACT
CTTCCTTTTTCAATATTATTGAAGCATTTATCAGGGTTATTGTCTCATGAGCGGATACATATTTGAATGT
ATTTAGAAAAATAAACAAATAGGGGTTCCGCGCACATTTCCCCGAAAAGTGCCACCTG
Features (pLannotate 1.2.2; 17 found; start..end, strand, type, name):
      4..383     +  enhancer       CMV enhancer: human cytomegalovirus immediate early enhancer
    386..661     +  promoter       chicken β-actin promoter: No description available
    662..1670    +  intron         chimeric intron: chimera between introns from chicken β-actin and rabbit β-globin
   1734..3083    +  CDS            N: NCAP_RABVH - Experimental evidence at protein level: Swiss-Prot protein existence level 1. Encapsidates the genome in a ratio of one protein N per nine ribonucleotides, protecting it from nucleases. If expressed without protein P it binds non-specifically RNA and therefore can bind it's own mRNA. Interaction with protein P abolishes any non-specific RNA binding, and prevents phosphorylation. The soluble N-P complex encapsidates specifically the genomic RNA, with protein N protecting the genome like a pearl necklace. The encapsidated genomic RNA is termed the nucleocapsid (NC) and serves as tem
   3095..3166    +  CDS            HBB (fragment): HBB_PONPY - Experimental evidence at transcript level: Swiss-Prot protein existence level 2. Involved in oxygen transport from the lung to the various peripheral tissues. From Pongo pygmaeus (Bornean orangutan).
   3237..3292    +  polyA_signal   β-globin poly(A) signal: rabbit β-globin polyadenylation signal (Gil and Proudfoot, 1987)
   3675..3691    -  protein_bind   lac operator: The lac repressor binds to the lac operator to inhibit transcription in E. coli. This inhibition can be relieved by adding lactose or isopropyl-β-D-thiogalactopyranoside (IPTG). lac repressor encoded by lacI
   3699..3729    -  promoter       lac promoter: promoter for the E. coli lac operon
   3744..3765    -  protein_bind   CAP binding site: CAP binding activates transcription in the presence of cAMP. E. coli catabolite activator protein
   3778..3817    -  CDS            lacI (fragment): lac repressor; lacI; The lac repressor binds to the lac operator to inhibit transcription in E. coli. This inhibition can be relieved by adding lactose or isopropyl-β-D-thiogalactopyranoside (IPTG).
   3824..3846    +  promoter       SV40 promoter (fragment): SV40 enhancer and early promoter
   3870..4005    +  rep_origin     SV40 ori: SV40 origin of replication
   4025..4159    +  polyA_signal   SV40 poly(A) signal: SV40 polyadenylation signal
   4161..4215    -  CDS            lacI (fragment): lac repressor; lacI; The lac repressor binds to the lac operator to inhibit transcription in E. coli. This inhibition can be relieved by adding lactose or isopropyl-β-D-thiogalactopyranoside (IPTG).
   4398..4986    -  rep_origin     ori: high-copy-number ColE1/pMB1/pBR322/pUC origin of replication
   5157..6017    -  CDS            AmpR: β-lactamase; bla; confers resistance to ampicillin, carbenicillin, and related antibiotics
   6018..6122    -  promoter       AmpR promoter: bla
