[The description below was written by a language model from this plasmid's Addgene catalogue record and pLannotate feature annotations shown in this document.]
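Description:
pCAG-N2cN is a 6,148 bp mammalian expression plasmid built on the pCAGEN backbone that drives expression of the nucleoprotein (N) gene of the rabies virus CVS N2c strain. It is maintained in E. coli through a high-copy ColE1/pUC-type origin and selected with ampicillin via the β-lactamase gene and its own promoter. The backbone also carries remnants of a lac promoter/operator region with small lacI fragments. It includes an SV40 origin with a fragment of the SV40 promoter and an SV40 polyadenylation signal. The SV40 origin can support episomal replication in cells that supply large T antigen. No mammalian selection marker is annotated.

The expression cassette uses the composite CAG promoter, annotated here as the CMV immediate early enhancer, the chicken β-actin promoter and a chimeric chicken β-actin/rabbit β-globin intron, which together give strong, broadly active transcription in mammalian cells. Downstream lies the N coding sequence, recorded as a 1,353 bp insert introduced by Gibson assembly, with no tags or reporters annotated. It is followed by a short β-globin-derived segment, which the annotation tool flags as an HBB fragment but which is probably part of the 3′ globin sequence, and then by the rabbit β-globin polyadenylation signal.

The nucleoprotein encapsidates rabies genomic RNA to form the nucleocapsid, which serves as the template for viral RNA synthesis. The record states only that the purpose is to express N2cN. A plasmid of this kind would typically act as a helper supplying N in trans, alongside other viral proteins, when recovering recombinant rabies virus from cloned genomes, although that application is not spelled out in the record.
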