Addgene plasmid #100801: pCAG-N2cN
Purpose: express rabies virus CVS N2c strain nucleoprotein gene (N2cN)
Depositing lab: Ian Wickersham.
Backbone
  Vector backbone: pCAGEN
  Backbone manufacturer: Connie Cepko
  Vector type: Mammalian Expression
Growth in bacteria
  Bacterial resistance: Ampicillin, 100 μg/mL
  Growth temperature: 37°C
  Growth strain: DH5alpha
  Copy number: High Copy
Gene/Insert
  Gene/Insert name: rabies virus CVS N2c strain nucleoprotein gene (alt name: N2cN)
  Species: rabies virus
  Insert size (bp): 1353
  Promoter: CAG
  Cloning method: Gibson Cloning
  Sequencing primers: 5′ unknown; 3′ unknown
Terms and licenses: Academic/Nonprofit Terms; Industry Terms: Not Available to Industry
How to cite: pCAG-N2cN was a gift from Ian Wickersham (Addgene plasmid # 100801 ; http://n2t.net/addgene:100801 ; RRID:Addgene_100801)
