>Addgene plasmid #100801 | pCAG-N2cN | addgene partial sequence | sequence record 193708 | Addgene Partial NGS Result
TGGCGCGGGGCTCGCCGTGCCGGGCGGGGGGTGGCGGCAGGTGGGGGTGCCGGGCGGGGCGGGGCCGCCT
CGGGCCGGGGAGGGCTCGGGGGAGGGGCGCGGCGGCCCCCGGAGCGCCGGCGGCTGTCGAGGCGCGGCGA
GCCGCAGCCATTGCCTTTTATGGTAATCGTGCGAGAGGGCGCAGGGACTTCCTTTGTCCCAAATCTGTGC
GGAGCCGAAATCTGGGAGGCGCCGCCGCACCCCCTCTAGCGGGCGCGGGGCGAAGCGGTGCGGCGCCGGC
AGGAAGGAAATGGGCGGGGAGGGCCTTCGTGCGTCGCCGCGCCGCCGTCCCCTTCTCCCTCTCCAGCCTC
GGGGCTGTCCGCGGGGGGACGGCTGCCTTCGGGGGGGACGGGGCAGGGCGGGGTTCGGCTTCTGGCGTGT
GACCGGCGGCTCTAGAGCCTCTGCTAACCATGTTCATGCCTTCTTCTTTTTCCTACAGCTCCTGGGCAAC
GTGCTGGTTATTGTGCTGTCTCATCATTTTGGCAAAGAATTCGCCGCCACCATGGATGCCGACAAGATTG
TGTTCAAAGTCAATAATCAGGTGGTCTCTTTGAAGCCTGAGATTATCGTGGATCAATATGAGTACAAGTA
CCCTGCCATCAAGGATTTGAAAAAGCCTTGTATCACCCTAGGGAAAGCCCCCGACTTGAACAAAGCATAC
AAATCAGTTTTATCAGGCATGAATGCCGCCAAACTTGATCCGGATGATGTATGCTCCTACTTGGCAGCAG
CAATGCAGTTCTTTGAGGGGACATGTCCGGAAGACTGGACCAGCTATGGAATCCTGATTGCACGAAAAGG
AGATAGGATCACCCCAAACTCTCTAGTGGAGATAAAGCGTACTGATGTAGAAGGGAATTGGGCTCTGACA
GGAGGCATGGAATTGACAAGGGACCCCACTGTCTCTGAACATGCATCTTTAGTCGGTCTTCTCCTGAGTC
TGTACAGGTTGAGCAAAATATCAGGACAGAACACTGGTAACTATAAGACAAACATTGCAGATAGGATAGA
GCAGATTTTCGAGACAGCACCTTTTGTTAAGATCGTGGAACACCATACCCTAATGACAACTCACAAGATG
TGTGCTAATTGGAGTACTATACCGAACTTCAGATTTTTGGCCGGAACCTACGACATGTTTTTCTCACGGA
TTGAGCATCTATATTCGGCAATCAGAGTGGGCACAGTCGTCACCGCTTATGAAGACTGCTCAGGACTGGT
ATCGTTTACAGGGTTCATAAAGCAGATCAATCTCACCGCAAGGGAAGCAATACTATATTTCTTCCACAAG
AACTTTGAGGAAGAGATAAGAAGAATGTTCGAGCCAGGGCAAGAGACAGCTGTTCCTCACTCTTATTTCA
TCCACTTCCGTTCACTAGGCTTGAGTGGGAAGTCTCCTTATTCATCGAATGCTGTCGGTCATGTGTTCAA
TCTCATTCACTTTGTTGGATGCTACATGGGTCAAGTCAGATCTCTAAATGCGACGGTTATTGCTGCATGT
GCCCCTCATGAGATGTCTGTTCTAGGGGGCTATTTGGGAGAGGAATTCTTCGGAAAAGGGACATTTGAAA
GAAGGTTCTTCAGAGACGAGAAAGAACTTCAAGAATATGAGGCGGCTGAACTAACAAAGTCCGACGTGGC
ACTGGCAGATGACGGAACCGTCAACTCTGATGACGAGGACTATTTCTCTGGTGAAACCAGAAGTCCAGAA
GCTGTCTATACTCGAATCATGATGAATGGAGGTCGACTGAAGAGATCTCATATACGGAGATATGTCTCAG
TCAGTTCCAATCATCAAGCCCGTCCAAACTCATTCGCCGAATTTTTAAACAAGACGTATTCGAATGACTC
ATAAGCGGCCGCACTCCTCAGGTGCAGGCTGCCTATCAGAAGGTGGTGGCTGGTGTGGCCAATGCCCTGG
CTCACAAATACCACTGAGATCTTTTTCCCTCTGCCAAAAATTATGGGGACATCATGAAGCCCCTTGAGCA
TCTGACTTCTGGCTAATAAAGGAAATTTATTTTCATTGCAATAGTGTGTTGGAATTTTTTGTGTCTCTCA
CTCGGAAGGACATATGGGAGGGCAAATCATTTAAAACATCAGAATGAGTATTTGGTTTAGAGTTTGGCAA
CATATGCCCATATGCTGGCTGCCATGAACAAAGGTTGGCTATAAAGAGGTCATCAGTATATGAAACAGCC
CCCTGCTGTCCATTCCTTATTCCATAGAAAAGCCTTGACTTGAGGTTAGATTTTTTTTATATTTTGTTTT
GTGTTATTTTTTTCTTTAACATCCCTAAAATTTTCCTTACATGTTTTACTAGCCAGATTTTTCCTCCTCT
CCTGACTACTCCCAGTCATAGCTGTCCCTCTTCTCTTATGGAGATCCCTCGACCTGCAGCCCAAGCTTGG
CGTAATCATGGTCATAGCTGTTTCCTGTGTGAAATTGTTATCCGCTCACAATTCCACACAACATACGAGC
CGGAAGCATAAAGTGTAAAGCCTGGGGTGCCTAATGAGTGAGCTAACTCACATTAATTGCGTTGCGCTCA
CTGCCCGCTTTCCAGTCGGGAAACCTGTCGTGCCAGCGGATCCGCATCTCAATTAGTCAGCAACCATAGT
CCCGCCCCTAACTCCGCCCATCCCGCCCCTAACTCCGCCCAGTTCCGCCCATTCTCCGCCCCATGGCTGA
CTAATTTTTTTTATTTATGCAGAGGCCGAGGCCGCCTCGGCCTCTGAGCTATTCCAGAAGTAGTGAGGAG
GCTTTTTTGGAGGCCTAGGCTTTTGCAAAAAGCTAACTTGTTTATTGCAGCTTATAATGGTTACAAATAA
AGCAATAGCATCACAAATTTCACAAATAAAGCATTTTTTTCACTGCATTCTAGTTGTGGTTTGTCCAAAC
TCATCAATGTATCTTATCATGTCTGGATCCGCTGCATTAATGAATCGGCCAACGCGCGGGGAGAGGCGGT
TTGCGTATTGGGCGCTCTTCCGCTTCCTCGCTCACTGACTCGCTGCGCTCGGTCGTTCGGCTGCGGCGAG
CGGTATCAGCTCACTCAAAGGCGGTAATACGGTTATCCACAGAATCAGGGGATAACGCAGGAAAGAACAT
GTGAGCAAAAGGCCAGCAAAAGGCCAGGAACCGTAAAAAGGCCGCGTTGCTGGCGTTTTTCCATAGGCTC
CGCCCCCCTGACGAGCATCACAAAAATCGACGCTCAAGTCAGAGGTGGCGAAACCCGACAGGACTATAAA
GATACCAGGCGTTTCCCCCTGGAAGCTCCCTCGTGCGCTCTCCTGTTCCGACCCTGCCGCTTACCGGATA
CCTGTCCGCCTTTCTCCCTTCGGGAAGCGTGGCGCTTTCTCATAGCTCACGCTGTAGGTATCTCAGTTCG
GTGTAGGTCGTTCGCTCCAAGCTGGGCTGTGTGCACGAACCCCCCGTTCAGCCCGACCGCTGCGCCTTAT
CCGGTAACTATCGTCTTGAGTCCAACCCGGTAAGACACGACTTATCGCCACTGGCAGCAGCCACTGGTAA
CAGGATTAGCAGAGCGAGGTATGTAGGCGGTGCTACAGAGTTCTTGAAGTGGTGGCCTAACTACGGCTAC
ACTAGAAGAACAGTATTTGGTATCTGCGCTCTGCTGAAGCCAGTTACCTTCGGAAAAAGAGTTGGTAGCT
CTTGATCCGGCAAACAAACCACCGCTGGTAGCGGTGGTTTTTTTGTTTGCAAGCAGCAGATTACGCGCAG
AAAAAAAGGATCTCAAGAAGATCCTTTGATCTTTTCTACGGGGTCTGACGCTCAGTGGAACGAAAACTCA
CGTTAAGGGATTTTGGTCATGAGATTATCAAAAAGGATCTTCACCTAGATCCTTTTAAATTAAAAATGAA
GTTTTAAATCAATCTAAAGTATATATGAGTAAACTTGGTCTGACAGTTACCAATGCTTAATCAGTGAGGC
ACCTATCTCAGCGATCTGTCTATTTCGTTCATCCATAGTTGCCTGACTCCCCGTCGTGTAGATAACTACG
ATACGGGAGGGCTTACCATCTGGCCCCAGTGCTGCAATGATACCGCGAGACCCACGCTCACCGGCTCCAG
ATTTATCAGCAATAAACCAGCCAGCCGGAAGGGCCGAGCGCAGAAGTGGTCCTGCAACTTTATCCGCCTC
CATCCAGTCTATTAATTGTTGCCGGGAAGCTAGAGTAAGTAGTTCGCCAGTTAATAGTTTGCGCAACGTT
GTTGCCATTGCTACAGGCATCGTGGTGTCACGCTCGTCGTTTGGTATGGCTTCATTCAGCTCCGGTTCCC
AACGATCAAGGCGAGTTACATGATCCCCCATGTTGTGCAAAAAAGCGGTTAGCTCCTTCGGTCCTCCGAT
CGTTGTCAGAAGTAAGTTGGCCGCAGTGTTATCACTCATGGTTATGGCAGCACTGCATAATTCTCTTACT
GTCATGCCATCCGTAAGATGCTTTTCTGTGACTGGTGAGTACTCAACCAAGTCATTCTGAGAATAGTGTA
TGCGGCGACCGAGTTGCTCTTGCCCGGCGTCAATACGGGATAATACCGCGCCACATAGCAGAACTTTAAA
AGTGCTCATCATTGGAAAACGTTCTTCGGGGCGAAAACTCTCAAGGATCTTACCGCTGTTGAGATCCAGT
TCGATGTAACCCACTCGTGCACCCAACTGATCTTCAGCATCTTTTACTTTCACCAGCGTTTCTGGGTGAG
CAAAAACAGGAAGGCAAAATGCCGCAAAAAAGGGAATAAGGGCGACACGGAAATGTTGAATACTCATACT
CTTCCTTTTTCAATATTATTGAAGCATTTATCAGGGTTATTGTCTCATGAGCGGATACATATTTGAATGT
ATTTAGAAAAATAAACAAATAGGGGTTCCGCGCACATTTCCCCGAAAAGTGCCACCTGGGTCGACATTGA
TTATTGACTAGTTATTAATAGTAATCAATTACGGGGTCATTAGTTCATAGCCCATATATGGAGTTCCGCG
TTACATAACTTACGGTAAATGGCCCGCCTGGCTGACCGCCCAACGACCCCCGCCCATTGACGTCAATAAT
GACGTATGTTCCCATAGTAACGCCAATAGGGACTTTCCATTGACGTCAATGGGTGGAGTATTTACGGTAA
ACTGCCCACTTGGCAGTACATCAAGTGTATCATATGCCAAGTACGCCCCCTATTGACGTCAATGACGGTA
AATGGCCCGCCTGGCATTATGCCCAGTACATGACCTTATGGGACTTTCCTACTTGGCAGTACATCTACGT
ATTAGTCATCGCTATTACCATGGTCGAGGTGAGCCCCACGTTCTGCTTCACTCTCCCCATCTCCCCCCCC
TCCCCACCCCCAATTTTGTATTTATTTATTTTTTAATTATTTTGTGCAGCGATGGGGGCGGGGGGGGGGG
GGGCGCGCGCCAGGCGGGGCGGGGCGGGGCGAGGGGCGGGGCG
